LOCUS       Exported 9473 bp ds-DNA circular SYN 12-MAY-2021
DEFINITION  express tagged Cdc6 WT.
ACCESSION   .
VERSION     .
KEYWORDS    CLXSN 5myc-CDC6-WT
SOURCE      synthetic DNA construct
  ORGANISM  synthetic DNA construct
REFERENCE   1 (bases 1 to 9473)
  AUTHORS   Matson JP, Dumitru R, Coryell P, Baxley RM, Chen W, Twaroski K,
            Webber BR, Tolar J, Bielinsky AK, Purvis JE, Cook JG
  TITLE     Rapid DNA replication origin licensing protects stem cell
            pluripotency.
  JOURNAL   Elife. 2017 Nov 17;6. doi: 10.7554/eLife.30473.
  PUBMED    29148972
REFERENCE   2 (bases 1 to 9473)
  AUTHORS   .
  TITLE     Direct Submission
  JOURNAL   Exported May 12, 2021 from SnapGene Server 1.1.58
            http://www.snapgene.com
FEATURES             Location/Qualifiers
     source          1..9473
                     /organism="synthetic DNA construct"
                     /mol_type="other DNA"
     enhancer        7..386
                     /label=CMV enhancer
                     /note="human cytomegalovirus immediate early enhancer"
     promoter        387..590
                     /label=CMV promoter
                     /note="human cytomegalovirus (CMV) immediate early
                     promoter"
     primer_bind     541..561
                     /label=CMV-F
                     /note="Human CMV immediate early promoter, forward primer"
     LTR             591..766
                     /label=5' LTR (truncated)
                     /note="truncated long terminal repeat from Moloney murine
                     sarcoma virus"
     misc_feature    829..1028
                     /label=MMLV Psi
                     /note="packaging signal of Moloney murine leukemia virus
                     (MMLV)"
     CDS             1229..1645
                     /label=gag (truncated)
                     /note="truncated Moloney murine leukemia virus (MMLV) gag
                     gene lacking the start codon"
     primer_bind     1575..1597
                     /label=pLXSN 5'
                     /note="Murine stem cell virus, forward primer. Also called
                     MSCV"
     primer_bind     1613..1629
                     /label=pBABE 5'
                     /note="Psi packaging signal, forward primer for pBABE
                     vectors"
     primer_bind     1707..1726
                     /label=T7
                     /note="T7 promoter, forward primer"
     promoter        1707..1725
                     /label=T7 promoter
                     /note="promoter for bacteriophage T7 RNA polymerase"
     CDS             1793..1822
                     /codon_start=1
                     /product="Myc (human c-Myc proto-oncogene) epitope tag"
                     /label=Myc
                     /translation="EQKLISEEDL"
     CDS             1826..1855
                     /codon_start=1
                     /product="Myc (human c-Myc proto-oncogene) epitope tag"
                     /label=Myc
                     /translation="EQKLISEEDL"
     CDS             1865..1894
                     /codon_start=1
                     /product="Myc (human c-Myc proto-oncogene) epitope tag"
                     /label=Myc
                     /translation="EQKLISEEDL"
     CDS             1898..1927
                     /codon_start=1
                     /product="Myc (human c-Myc proto-oncogene) epitope tag"
                     /label=Myc
                     /translation="EQKLISEEDL"
     promoter        complement(3671..3689)
                     /label=SP6 promoter
                     /note="promoter for bacteriophage SP6 RNA polymerase"
     primer_bind     complement(3672..3689)
                     /label=SP6
                     /note="SP6 promoter, forward primer"
     primer_bind     complement(3711..3731)
                     /label=pBABE 3'
                     /note="SV40 enhancer, reverse primer for pBABE vectors"
     promoter        3716..4045
                     /label=SV40 promoter
                     /note="SV40 enhancer and early promoter"
     rep_origin      3896..4031
                     /label=SV40 ori
                     /note="SV40 origin of replication"
     CDS             4105..4899
                     /codon_start=1
                     /gene="aph(3')-II (or nptII)"
                     /product="aminoglycoside phosphotransferase from Tn5"
                     /label=NeoR/KanR
                     /note="confers resistance to neomycin, kanamycin, and G418
                     (Geneticin(R))"
                     /translation="MIEQDGLHAGSPAAWVERLFGYDWAQQTIGCSDAAVFRLSAQGRP
                     VLFVKTDLSGALNELQDEAARLSWLATTGVPCAAVLDVVTEAGRDWLLLGEVPGQDLLS
                     SHLAPAEKVSIMADAMRRLHTLDPATCPFDHQAKHRIERARTRMEAGLVDQDDLDEEHQ
                     GLAPAELFARLKARMPDGEDLVVTHGDACLPNIMVENGRFSGFIDCGRLGVADRYQDIA
                     LATRDIAEELGGEWADRFLVLYGIAAPDSQRIAFYRLLDEFF"
     primer_bind     complement(4159..4178)
                     /label=Neo-R
                     /note="Neomycin resistance gene, reverse primer"
     primer_bind     4769..4788
                     /label=Neo-F
                     /note="Neomycin resistance gene, forward primer"
     LTR             4959..5552
                     /note="long terminal repeat from Moloney murine leukemia
                     virus"
     intron          5897..5962
                     /label=small t intron
                     /note="SV40 (simian virus 40) small t antigen intron"
     CDS             6092..6112
                     /codon_start=1
                     /product="nuclear localization signal of SV40 (simian virus
                     40) large T antigen"
                     /label=SV40 NLS
                     /translation="PKKKRKV"
     polyA_signal    6384..6518
                     /label=SV40 poly(A) signal
                     /note="SV40 polyadenylation signal"
     primer_bind     complement(6421..6440)
                     /label=SV40pA-R
                     /note="SV40 polyA, reverse primer"
     primer_bind     6475..6494
                     /label=EBV-rev
                     /note="SV40 polyA terminator, reverse primer"
     rep_origin      6976..7110
                     /label=SV40 ori
                     /note="SV40 origin of replication"
     primer_bind     complement(7175..7192)
                     /label=L4440
                     /note="L4440 vector, forward primer"
     rep_origin      complement(7346..7934)
                     /direction=LEFT
                     /label=ori
                     /note="high-copy-number ColE1/pMB1/pBR322/pUC origin of
                     replication"
     primer_bind     complement(7426..7445)
                     /label=pBR322ori-F
                     /note="pBR322 origin, forward primer"
     CDS             complement(8105..8965)
                     /codon_start=1
                     /gene="bla"
                     /product="beta-lactamase"
                     /label=AmpR
                     /note="confers resistance to ampicillin, carbenicillin, and
                     related antibiotics"
                     /translation="MSIQHFRVALIPFFAAFCLPVFAHPETLVKVKDAEDQLGARVGYI
                     ELDLNSGKILESFRPEERFPMMSTFKVLLCGAVLSRIDAGQEQLGRRIHYSQNDLVEYS
                     PVTEKHLTDGMTVRELCSAAITMSDNTAANLLLTTIGGPKELTAFLHNMGDHVTRLDRW
                     EPELNEAIPNDERDTTMPAAMATTLRKLLTGELLTLASRQQLIDWMEADKVAGPLLRSA
                     LPAGWFIADKSGAGERGSRGIIAALGPDGKPSRIVVIYTTGSQATMDERNRQIAEIGAS
                     LIKHW"
     primer_bind     8728..8747
                     /label=Amp-R
                     /note="Ampicillin resistance gene, reverse primer"
     promoter        complement(8966..9070)
                     /gene="bla"
                     /label=AmpR promoter
     primer_bind     9138..9156
                     /label=pBRforEco
                     /note="pBR322 vectors, upsteam of EcoRI site, forward
                     primer"
     primer_bind     9316..9335
                     /label=pRS-marker
                     /note="pRS vectors, use to sequence yeast selectable
                     marker"
ORIGIN
        1 cgcgttgaca ttgattattg actagttatt aatagtaatc aattacgggg tcattagttc
       61 atagcccata tatggagttc cgcgttacat aacttacggt aaatggcccg cctggctgac
      121 cgcccaacga cccccgccca ttgacgtcaa taatgacgta tgttcccata gtaacgccaa
      181 tagggacttt ccattgacgt caatgggtgg agtatttacg gtaaactgcc cacttggcag
      241 tacatcaagt gtatcatatg ccaagtacgc cccctattga cgtcaatgac ggtaaatggc
      301 ccgcctggca ttatgcccag tacatgacct tatgggactt tcctacttgg cagtacatct
      361 acgtattagt catcgctatt accatggtga tgcggttttg gcagtacatc aatgggcgtg
      421 gatagcggtt tgactcacgg ggatttccaa gtctccaccc cattgacgtc aatgggagtt
      481 tgttttggca ccaaaatcaa cgggactttc caaaatgtcg taacaactcc gccccattga
      541 cgcaaatggg cggtaggcgt gtacggtggg aggtctatat aagcagagct caataaaaga
      601 gcccacaacc cctcactcgg cgcgccagtc ttccgataga ctgcgtcgcc cgggtacccg
      661 tattcccaat aaagcctctt gctgtttgca tccgaatcgt ggtctcgctg ttccttggga
      721 gggtctcctc tgagtgattg actacccacg acgggggtct ttcatttggg ggctcgtccg
      781 ggatttggag acccctgccc agggaccacc gacccaccac cgggaggtaa gctggccagc
      841 aacttatctg tgtctgtccg attgtctagt gtctatgttt gatgttatgc gcctgcgtct
      901 gtactagtta gctaactagc tctgtatctg gcggacccgt ggtggaactg acgagttctg
      961 aacacccggc cgcaaccctg ggagacgtcc cagggacttt gggggccgtt tttgtggccc
     1021 gacctgagga agggagtcga tgtggaatcc gaccccgtca ggatatgtgg ttctggtagg
     1081 agacgagaac ctaaaacagt tcccgcctcc gtctgaattt ttgctttcgg tttggaaccg
     1141 aagccgcgcg tcttgtctgc tgcagcgctg cagcatcgtt ctgtgttgtc tctgtctgac
     1201 tgtgtttctg tatttgtctg aaaattaggg ccagactgtt accactccct taagtttgac
     1261 cttaggtcac tggaaagatg tcgagcggat cgctcacaac cagtcggtag atgtcaagaa
     1321 gagacgttgg gttaccttct gctctgcaga atggccaacc tttaacgtcg gatggccgcg
     1381 agacggcacc tttaaccgag acctcatcac ccaggttaag atcaaggtct tttcacctgg
     1441 cccgcatgga cacccagacc aggtccccta catcgtgacc tgggaagcct tggcttttga
     1501 cccccctccc tgggtcaagc cctttgtaca ccctaagcct ccgcctcctc ttcctccatc
     1561 cgccccgtct ctcccccttg aacctcctcg ttcgaccccg cctcgatcct ccctttatcc
     1621 agccctcact ccttctctag gcgccggaat tcgttaactc gactctggct aactagagaa
     1681 cccactgctt actggcttat cgaaattaat acgactcact atagggagac ccaagcttgg
     1741 taccaccatg gaacagaagc taatctctga ggaagttttg ctggggatct tggagcagaa
     1801 attgataagc gaggaagacc ttggagaaca aaagctgatt tcggaagagg atctggggat
     1861 cttggagcag aaattgataa gcgaggaaga ccttggagaa caaaagctga tttcggaaga
     1921 ggatctgggg atccgaatgc ctcaaacccg atcccaggca caggctacaa tcagttttcc
     1981 aaaaaggaag ctgtctcggg cattgaacaa agctaaaaac tccagtgatg ccaaactaga
     2041 accaacaaat gtccaaaccg taacctgttc tcctcgtgta aaagccctgc ctctcagccc
     2101 caggaaacgt ctgggcgatg acaacctatg caacactccc catttacctc cttgttctcc
     2161 accaaagcaa ggcaagaaag agaatggtcc ccctcactca catacactta agggacgaag
     2221 attggtattt gacaatcagc tgacaattaa gtctcctagc aaaagagaac tagccaaagt
     2281 tcaccaaaac aaaatacttt cttcagttag aaaaagtcaa gagatcacaa caaattctga
     2341 gcagagatgt ccactgaaga aagaatctgc atgtgtgaga ctattcaagc aagaaggcac
     2401 ttgctaccag caagcaaagc tggtcctgaa cacagctgtc ccagatcggc tgcctgccag
     2461 ggaaagggag atggatgtca tcaggaattt cttgagggaa cacatctgtg ggaaaaaagc
     2521 tggaagcctt tacctttctg gtgctcctgg aactggaaaa actgcctgct taagccggat
     2581 tctgcaagac ctcaagaagg aactgaaagg ctttaaaact atcatgctga attgcatgtc
     2641 cttgaggact gcccaggctg tattcccagc tattgctcag gagatttgtc aggaagaggt
     2701 atccaggcca gctgggaagg acatgatgag gaaattggaa aaacatatga ctgcagagaa
     2761 gggccccatg attgtgttgg tattggacga gatggatcaa ctggacagca aaggccagga
     2821 tgtattgtac acgctatttg aatggccatg gctaagcaat tctcacttgg tgctgattgg
     2881 tattgctaat accctggatc tcacagatag aattctacct aggcttcaag ctagagaaaa
     2941 atgtaagcca cagctgttga acttcccacc ttataccaga aatcagatag tcactatttt
     3001 gcaagatcga cttaatcagg tatctagaga tcaggttctg gacaatgctg cagttcaatt
     3061 ctgtgcccgc aaagtctctg ctgtttcagg agatgttcgc aaagcactgg atgtttgcag
     3121 gagagctatt gaaattgtag agtcagatgt caaaagccag actattctca aaccactgtc
     3181 tgaatgtaaa tcaccttctg agcctctgat tcccaagagg gttggtctta ttcacatatc
     3241 ccaagtcatc tcagaagttg atggtaacag gatgaccctg agccaagaag gagcacaaga
     3301 ttccttccct cttcagcaga agatcttggt ttgctctttg atgctcttga tcaggcagtt
     3361 gaaaatcaaa gaggtcactc tggggaagtt atatgaagcc tacagtaaag tctgtcgcaa
     3421 acagcaggtg gcggctgtgg accagtcaga gtgtttgtca ctttcagggc tcttggaagc
     3481 caggggcatt ttaggattaa agagaaacaa ggaaacccgt ttgacaaagg tgtttttcaa
     3541 gattgaagag aaagaaatag aacatgctct gaaagataaa gctttaattg gaaatatctt
     3601 agctactgga ttgccttaag gatcgggtcg actcgagcgg ccgctcgagc atgcatctag
     3661 agggccctat tctatagtgt cacctaaatg ctagtcgagg atccggctgt ggaatgtgtg
     3721 tcagttaggg tgtggaaagt ccccaggctc cccagcaggc agaagtatgc aaagcatgca
     3781 tctcaattag tcagcaacca ggtgtggaaa gtccccaggc tccccagcag gcagaagtat
     3841 gcaaagcatg catctcaatt agtcagcaac catagtcccg cccctaactc cgcccatccc
     3901 gcccctaact ccgcccagtt ccgcccattc tccgccccat ggctgactaa ttttttttat
     3961 ttatgcagag gccgaggccg cctcggcctc tgagctattc cagaagtagt gaggaggctt
     4021 ttttggaggc ctaggctttt gcaaaaagct tgggctgcag gtcgaggcgg atctgatcaa
     4081 gagacaggat gaggatcgtt tcgcatgatt gaacaagatg gattgcacgc aggttctccg
     4141 gccgcttggg tggagaggct attcggctat gactgggcac aacagacaat cggctgctct
     4201 gatgccgccg tgttccggct gtcagcgcag gggcgcccgg ttctttttgt caagaccgac
     4261 ctgtccggtg ccctgaatga actgcaggac gaggcagcgc ggctatcgtg gctggccacg
     4321 acgggcgttc cttgcgcagc tgtgctcgac gttgtcactg aagcgggaag ggactggctg
     4381 ctattgggcg aagtgccggg gcaggatctc ctgtcatctc accttgctcc tgccgagaaa
     4441 gtatccatca tggctgatgc aatgcggcgg ctgcatacgc ttgatccggc tacctgccca
     4501 ttcgaccacc aagcgaaaca tcgcatcgag cgagcacgta ctcggatgga agccggtctt
     4561 gtcgatcagg atgatctgga cgaagagcat caggggctcg cgccagccga actgttcgcc
     4621 aggctcaagg cgcgcatgcc cgacggcgag gatctcgtcg tgacccatgg cgatgcctgc
     4681 ttgccgaata tcatggtgga aaatggccgc ttttctggat tcatcgactg tggccggctg
     4741 ggtgtggcgg accgctatca ggacatagcg ttggctaccc gtgatattgc tgaagagctt
     4801 ggcggcgaat gggctgaccg cttcctcgtg ctttacggta tcgccgctcc cgattcgcag
     4861 cgcatcgcct tctatcgcct tcttgacgag ttcttctgag cgggactctg gggttcgata
     4921 aaataaaaga ttttatttag tctccagaaa aaggggggaa tgaaagaccc cacctgtagg
     4981 tttggcaagc tagcttaagt aacgccattt tgcaaggcat ggaaaaatac ataactgaga
     5041 atagagaagt tcagatcaag gtcaggaaca gatggaacag ctgaatatgg gccaaacagg
     5101 atatctgtgg taagcagttc ctgccccggc tcagggccaa gaacagatgg aacagctgaa
     5161 tatgggccaa acaggatatc tgtggtaagc agttcctgcc ccggctcagg gccaagaaca
     5221 gatggtcccc agatgcggtc cagccctcag cagtttctag agaaccatca gatgtttcca
     5281 gggtgcccca aggacctgaa atgaccctgt gccttatttg aactaaccaa tcagttcgct
     5341 tctcgcttct gttcgcgcgc ttctgctccc cgagctcaat aaaagagccc acaacccctc
     5401 actcggggcg ccagtcctcc gattgactga gtcgcccggg tacccgtgta tccaataaac
     5461 cctcttgcag ttgcatccga cttgtggtct cgctgttcct tgggagggtc tcctctgagt
     5521 gattgactac ccgtcagcgg gggtctttca tttgggggct cgtccgggat cgggagaccc
     5581 ctgcccaggg accaccgacc caccaccggg aggtaagctg gctgcctcgc gcgtttcggt
     5641 gatgacggtg aaaacctctg acacatgcag ctcccggaga cggtcacagc ttgtctgtaa
     5701 gcggatgccg ggagcagaca agcccgtcag ggcgcgtcag cgggtgttgg cgggtgtcgg
     5761 ggcgcagcca tgacccagtc acgtagcgat agcggagtgt atctagctag gtagctagag
     5821 gatctttgtg aaggaacctt acttctgtgg tgtgacataa ttggacaaac tacctacaga
     5881 gatttaaagc tctaaggtaa atataaaatt tttaagtgta taatgtgtta aactactgat
     5941 tctaattgtt tgtgtatttt agattccaac ctatggaact gatgaatggg agcagtggtg
     6001 gaatgccttt aatgaggaaa acctgttttg ctcagaagaa atgccatcta gtgatgatga
     6061 ggctactgct gactctcaac attctactcc tccaaaaaag aagagaaagg tagaagaccc
     6121 caaggacttt ccttcagaat tgctaagttt tttgagtcat gctgtgttta gtaatagaac
     6181 tcttgcttgc tttgctattt acaccacaaa ggaaaaagct gcactgctat acaagaaaat
     6241 tatggaaaaa tatttgatgt atagtgcctt gactagagat cataatcagc cataccacat
     6301 ttgtagaggt tttacttgct ttaaaaaacc tcccacacct ccccctgaac ctgaaacata
     6361 aaatgaatgc aattgttgtt gttaacttgt ttattgcagc ttataatggt tacaaataaa
     6421 gcaatagcat cacaaatttc acaaataaag catttttttc actgcattct agttgtggtt
     6481 tgtccaaact catcaatgta tcttatcatg tctggatcag cttcagaaga tggcggaggg
     6541 cctccaacac agtaattttc ctcccgactc ttaaaataga aaatgtcaag tcagttaagc
     6601 aggaagtgac taactgaccg cagctggccg tgcgacatcc tcttttaatt agttgctagg
     6661 caactgccct ccagagggca gtgtggtttt gcaagaggaa gcaaaaagcc tctccaccca
     6721 ggcctagaat gtttccaccc aatcattact atgacaacag ctgttttttt tagtattaag
     6781 cagaggccgg gggcccctgg cctccgctta ctctggagaa aaagaagaga ggcattgtag
     6841 aggcttccag aggcaacttg tcaaaacagg actgcttcta tttctgtcac actgtctggc
     6901 cctgtcacaa ggtccagcac ctccataccc cctttaataa gcagtttggg aacgggtgcg
     6961 ggtcttactc cgcccatccc gcccctaact ccgcccagtt ccgcccattc tccgccccat
     7021 ggctgactaa ttttttttat ttatgcagag gccgaggccg cctcggcctc tgagctattc
     7081 cagaagtagt gaggaggctt ttttggaggc tgcattaatg aatcggccaa cgcgcgggga
     7141 gaggcggttt gcgtattggg cgctcttccg cttcctcgct cactgactcg ctgcgctcgg
     7201 tcgttcggct gcggcgagcg gtatcagctc actcaaaggc ggtaatacgg ttatccacag
     7261 aatcagggga taacgcagga aagaacatgt gagcaaaagg ccagcaaaag gccaggaacc
     7321 gtaaaaaggc cgcgttgctg gcgtttttcc ataggctccg cccccctgac gagcatcaca
     7381 aaaatcgacg ctcaagtcag aggtggcgaa acccgacagg actataaaga taccaggcgt
     7441 ttccccctgg aagctccctc gtgcgctctc ctgttccgac cctgccgctt accggatacc
     7501 tgtccgcctt tctcccttcg ggaagcgtgg cgctttctca tagctcacgc tgtaggtatc
     7561 tcagttcggt gtaggtcgtt cgctccaagc tgggctgtgt gcacgaaccc cccgttcagc
     7621 ccgaccgctg cgccttatcc ggtaactatc gtcttgagtc caacccggta agacacgact
     7681 tatcgccact ggcagcagcc actggtaaca ggattagcag agcgaggtat gtaggcggtg
     7741 ctacagagtt cttgaagtgg tggcctaact acggctacac tagaaggaca gtatttggta
     7801 tctgcgctct gctgaagcca gttaccttcg gaaaaagagt tggtagctct tgatccggca
     7861 aacaaaccac cgctggtagc ggtggttttt ttgtttgcaa gcagcagatt acgcgcagaa
     7921 aaaaaggatc tcaagaagat cctttgatct tttctacggg gtctgacgct cagtggaacg
     7981 aaaactcacg ttaagggatt ttggtcatga gattatcaaa aaggatcttc acctagatcc
     8041 ttttaaatta aaaatgaagt tttaaatcaa tctaaagtat atatgagtaa acttggtctg
     8101 acagttacca atgcttaatc agtgaggcac ctatctcagc gatctgtcta tttcgttcat
     8161 ccatagttgc ctgactcccc gtcgtgtaga taactacgat acgggagggc ttaccatctg
     8221 gccccagtgc tgcaatgata ccgcgagacc cacgctcacc ggctccagat ttatcagcaa
     8281 taaaccagcc agccggaagg gccgagcgca gaagtggtcc tgcaacttta tccgcctcca
     8341 tccagtctat taattgttgc cgggaagcta gagtaagtag ttcgccagtt aatagtttgc
     8401 gcaacgttgt tgccattgct gcaggcatcg tggtgtcacg ctcgtcgttt ggtatggctt
     8461 cattcagctc cggttcccaa cgatcaaggc gagttacatg atcccccatg ttgtgcaaaa
     8521 aagcggttag ctccttcggt cctccgatcg ttgtcagaag taagttggcc gcagtgttat
     8581 cactcatggt tatggcagca ctgcataatt ctcttactgt catgccatcc gtaagatgct
     8641 tttctgtgac tggtgagtac tcaaccaagt cattctgaga atagtgtatg cggcgaccga
     8701 gttgctcttg cccggcgtca atacgggata ataccgcgcc acatagcaga actttaaaag
     8761 tgctcatcat tggaaaacgt tcttcggggc gaaaactctc aaggatctta ccgctgttga
     8821 gatccagttc gatgtaaccc actcgtgcac ccaactgatc ttcagcatct tttactttca
     8881 ccagcgtttc tgggtgagca aaaacaggaa ggcaaaatgc cgcaaaaaag ggaataaggg
     8941 cgacacggaa atgttgaata ctcatactct tcctttttca atattattga agcatttatc
     9001 agggttattg tctcatgagc ggatacatat ttgaatgtat ttagaaaaat aaacaaatag
     9061 gggttccgcg cacatttccc cgaaaagtgc cacctgacgt ctaagaaacc attattatca
     9121 tgacattaac ctataaaaat aggcgtatca cgaggccctt tcgtctcgcg cgtttcggtg
     9181 atgacggtga aaacctctga cacatgcagc tcccggagac ggtcacagct tgtctgtaag
     9241 cggatgccgg gagcagacaa gcccgtcagg gcgcgtcagc gggtgttggc gggtgtcggg
     9301 gctggcttaa ctatgcggca tcagagcaga ttgtactgag agtgcaccat atgcggtgtg
     9361 aaataccgca cagatgcgta aggagaaaat accgcatcag gcgccattcg ccattcaggc
     9421 tgcgcaactg ttgggaaggg cgatcggtgc gggcctcttc gctattacgc cag
//
